>Addgene plasmid #154995 | pcDNA-GFP-EBA175-Flag(P1424N) | addgene full sequence | sequence record 309966 | Addgene NGS Result
GACGGATCGGGAGATCTCCCGATCCCCTATGGTGCACTCTCAGTACAATCTGCTCTGATGCCGCATAGTT
AAGCCAGTATCTGCTCCCTGCTTGTGTGTTGGAGGTCGCTGAGTAGTGCGCGAGCAAAATTTAAGCTACA
ACAAGGCAAGGCTTGACCGACAATTGCATGAAGAATCTGCTTAGGGTTAGGCGTTTTGCGCTGCTTCGCG
ATGTACGGGCCAGATATACGCGTTGACATTGATTATTGACTAGTTATTAATAGTAATCAATTACGGGGTC
ATTAGTTCATAGCCCATATATGGAGTTCCGCGTTACATAACTTACGGTAAATGGCCCGCCTGGCTGACCG
CCCAACGACCCCCGCCCATTGACGTCAATAATGACGTATGTTCCCATAGTAACGCCAATAGGGACTTTCC
ATTGACGTCAATGGGTGGAGTATTTACGGTAAACTGCCCACTTGGCAGTACATCAAGTGTATCATATGCC
AAGTACGCCCCCTATTGACGTCAATGACGGTAAATGGCCCGCCTGGCATTATGCCCAGTACATGACCTTA
TGGGACTTTCCTACTTGGCAGTACATCTACGTATTAGTCATCGCTATTACCATGGTGATGCGGTTTTGGC
AGTACATCAATGGGCGTGGATAGCGGTTTGACTCACGGGGATTTCCAAGTCTCCACCCCATTGACGTCAA
TGGGAGTTTGTTTTGGCACCAAAATCAACGGGACTTTCCAAAATGTCGTAACAACTCCGCCCCATTGACG
CAAATGGGCGGTAGGCGTGTACGGTGGGAGGTCTATATAAGCAGAGCTCTCTGGCTAACTAGAGAACCCA
CTGCTTACTGGCTTATCGAAATTAATACGACTCACTATAGGGAGACCCAAGCTGGCTAGCGTTTAAACTT
AAGCTTACCATGGTCCCCTCGGCTGGACAGCTCGCCCTGTTCGCTCTGGGTATTGTGTTGGCTGCGTGCC
AGGCCTTGGAGAACAGCACGTCCCCGCTGCGTACGATGGTGAGCAAGGGCGAGGAGCTGTTCACCGGGGT
GGTGCCCATCCTGGTCGAGCTGGACGGCGACGTAAACGGCCACAAGTTCAGCGTGTCCGGCGAGGGCGAG
GGCGATGCCACCTACGGCAAGCTGACCCTGAAGTTCATCTGCACCACCGGCAAGCTGCCCGTGCCCTGGC
CCACCCTCGTGACCACCCTGACCTACGGCGTGCAGTGCTTCAGCCGCTACCCCGACCACATGAAGCAGCA
CGACTTCTTCAAGTCCGCCATGCCCGAAGGCTACGTCCAGGAGCGCACCATCTTCTTCAAGGACGACGGC
AACTACAAGACCCGCGCCGAGGTGAAGTTCGAGGGCGACACCCTGGTGAACCGCATCGAGCTGAAGGGCA
TCGACTTCAAGGAGGACGGCAACATCCTGGGGCACAAGCTGGAGTACAACTACAACAGCCACAACGTCTA
TATCATGGCCGACAAGCAGAAGAACGGCATCAAGGTGAACTTCAAGATCCGCCACAACATCGAGGACGGC
AGCGTGCAGCTCGCCGACCACTACCAGCAGAACACCCCCATCGGCGACGGCCCCGTGCTGCTGCCCGACA
ACCACTACCTGAGCACCCAGTCCGCCCTGAGCAAAGACCCCAACGAGAAGCGCGATCACATGGTCCTGCT
GGAGTTCGTGACCGCCGCCGGGATCACTCTCGGCATGGACGAGCTGTACAAGTCCGGCCGGACTCAGGGA
GCAGAATTCTCAGGATCCCATAGCCATCATGGTAATCGTCAGGATCGTGGTGGTAATAGCGGTAATGTGC
TGAATATGCGCAGCAACAATAACAACTTCAACAATATCCCGAGCCGCTATAATCTGTATGATAAGAAACT
GGATCTGGATCTGTATGAAAATCGCAATGATAGCACCACCAAAGAACTGATTAAAAAACTGGCCGAGATC
AATAAGTGCGAAAATGAAATTAGCGTGAAATATTGCGATCACATGATTCATGAAGAAATTCCGCTGAAAA
CCTGCACCAAAGAAAAGACCCGTAATCTGTGTTGTGCAGTGAGCGATTATTGCATGAGCTATTTTACCTA
TGATAGCGAAGAATATTACAACTGCACCAAACGCGAATTTGATGATCCGAGCTATACCTGCTTTCGTAAA
GAGGCATTTAGCAGCATGAACTATTATGCCGGTGCCGGTGTTCTGTTCATCATTCTGGTGATTCTGGGTG
CAAGCCAGGCAAAATATCAGCGCCTGGAGAAAATCAACAAGAACAAGATTGAGAAAAACGTGAATGATTA
CAAGGACGATGACGATAAGTAGGCGGCCGCATAATCTAGAGGGCCCGTTTAAACCCGCTGATCAGCCTCG
ACTGTGCCTTCTAGTTGCCAGCCATCTGTTGTTTGCCCCTCCCCCGTGCCTTCCTTGACCCTGGAAGGTG
CCACTCCCACTGTCCTTTCCTAATAAAATGAGGAAATTGCATCGCATTGTCTGAGTAGGTGTCATTCTAT
TCTGGGGGGTGGGGTGGGGCAGGACAGCAAGGGGGAGGATTGGGAAGACAATAGCAGGCATGCTGGGGAT
GCGGTGGGCTCTATGGCTTCTGAGGCGGAAAGAACCAGCTGGGGCTCTAGGGGGTATCCCC
[124 nt withheld, positions 2652-2775]
C
[91 nt withheld, positions 2777-2867]
A
[49 nt withheld, positions 2869-2917]
CCTTTGACGTTGGAGTCCACGTTCTTT
[37 nt withheld, positions 2945-2981]
ACCCTATCTCGGTCTATTCTTTTGATTTATAAGGGATTTTGCCGATTTCGGCCTATTGGTTAAAAAATGA
GCTGATTTAACAAAAATTTAACGCGAATTAATTCTGTGGAATGTGTGTCAGTTAGGGTGTGGAAAGTCCC
CAGGCTCCCCAGCAGGCAGAAGTATGCAAAGCATGCATCTCAATTAGTCAGCAACCAGGTGTGGAAAGTC
CCCAGGCTCCCCAGCAGGCAGAAGTATGCAAAGCATGCATCTCAATTAGTCAGCAACCATAGTCCCGCCC
CTAACTCCGCCCATCCCGCCCCTAACTCCGCCCAGTTCCGCCCATTCTCCGCCCCATGGCTGACTAATTT
TTTTTATTTATGCAGAGGCCGAGGCCGCCTCTGCCTCTGAGCTATTCCAGAAGTAGTGAGGAGGCTTTTT
TGGAGGCCTAGGCTTTTGCAAAAAGCTCCCGGGAGCTTGTATATCCATTTTCGGATCTGATCAAGAGACA
GGATGAGGATCGTTTCGCATGATTGAACAAGATGGATTGCACGCAGGTTCTCCGGCCGCTTGGGTGGAGA
GGCTATTCGGCTATGACTGGGCACAACAGACAATCGGCTGCTCTGATGCCGCCGTGTTCCGGCTGTCAGC
GCAGGGGCGCCCGGTTCTTTTTGTCAAGACCGACCTGTCCGGTGCCCTGAATGAACTGCAGGACGAGGCA
GCGCGGCTATCGTGGCTGGCCACGACGGGCGTTCCTTGCGCAGCTGTGCTCGACGTTGTCACTGAAGCGG
GAAGGGACTGGCTGCTATTGGGCGAAGTGCCGGGGCAGGATCTCCTGTCATCTCACCTTGCTCCTGCCGA
GAAAGTATCCATCATGGCTGATGCAATGCGGCGGCTGCATACGCTTGATCCGGCTACCTGCCCATTCGAC
CACCAAGCGAAACATCGCATCGAGCGAGCACGTACTCGGATGGAAGCCGGTCTTGTCGATCAGGATGATC
TGGACGAAGAGCATCAGGGGCTCGCGCCAGCCGAACTGTTCGCCAGGCTCAAGGCGCGCATGCCCGACGG
CGAGGATCTCGTCGTGACCCATGGCGATGCCTGCTTGCCGAATATCATGGTGGAAAATGGCCGCTTTTCT
GGATTCATCGACTGTGGCCGGCTGGGTGTGGCGGACCGCTATCAGGACATAGCGTTGGCTACCCGTGATA
TTGCTGAAGAGCTTGGCGGCGAATGGGCTGACCGCTTCCTCGTGCTTTACGGTATCGCCGCTCCCGATTC
GCAGCGCATCGCCTTCTATCGCCTTCTTGACGAGTTCTTCTGAGCGGGACTCTGGGGTTCGAAATGACCG
ACCAAGCGACGCCCAACCTGCCATCACGAGATTTCGATTCCACCGCCGCCTTCTATGAAAGGTTGGGCTT
CGGAATCGTTTTCCGGGACGCCGGCTGGATGATCCTCCAGCGCGGGGATCTCATGCTGGAGTTCTTCGCC
CACCCCAACTTGTTTATTGCAGCTTATAATGGTTACAAATAAAGCAATAGCATCACAAATTTCACAAATA
AAGCATTTTTTTCACTGCATTCTAGTTGTGGTTTGTCCAAACTCATCAATGTATCTTATCATGTCTGTAT
ACCGTCGACCTCTAGCTAGAGCTTGGCGTAATCATGGTCATAGCTGTTTCCTGTGTGAAATTGTTATCCG
CTCACAATTCCACACAACATACGAGCCGGAAGCATAAAGTGTAAAGCCTGGGGTGCCTAATGAGTGAGCT
AACTCACATTAATTGCGTTGCGCTCACTGCCCGCTTTCCAGTCGGGAAACCTGTCGTGCCAGCTGCATTA
ATGAATCGGCCAACGCGCGGGGAGAGGCGGTTTGCGTATTGGGCGCTCTTCCGCTTCCTCGCTCACTGAC
TCGCTGCGCTCGGTCGTTCGGCTGCGGCGAGCGGTATCAGCTCACTCAAAGGCGGTAATACGGTTATCCA
CAGAATCAGGGGATAACGCAGGAAAGAACATGTGAGCAAAAGGCCAGCAAAAGGCCAGGAACCGTAAAAA
GGCCGCGTTGCTGGCGTTTTTCCATAGGCTCCGCCCCCCTGACGAGCATCACAAAAATCGACGCTCAAGT
CAGAGGTGGCGAAACCCGACAGGACTATAAAGATACCAGGCGTTTCCCCCTGGAAGCTCCCTCGTGCGCT
CTCCTGTTCCGACCCTGCCGCTTACCGGATACCTGTCCGCCTTTCTCCCTTCGGGAAGCGTGGCGCTTTC
TCATAGCTCACGCTGTAGGTATCTCAGTTCGGTGTAGGTCGTTCGCTCCAAGCTGGGCTGTGTGCACGAA
CCCCCCGTTCAGCCCGACCGCTGCGCCTTATCCGGTAACTATCGTCTTGAGTCCAACCCGGTAAGACACG
ACTTATCGCCACTGGCAGCAGCCACTGGTAACAGGATTAGCAGAGCGAGGTATGTAGGCGGTGCTACAGA
GTTCTTGAAGTGGTGGCCTAACTACGGCTACACTAGAAGAACAGTATTTGGTATCTGCGCTCTGCTGAAG
CCAGTTACCTTCGGAAAAAGAGTTGGTAGCTCTTGATCCGGCAAACAAACCACCGCTGGTAGCGGTGGTT
TTTTTGTTTGCAAGCAGCAGATTACGCGCAGAAAAAAAGGATCTCAAGAAGATCCTTTGATCTTTTCTAC
GGGGTCTGACGCTCAGTGGAACGAAAACTCACGTTAAGGGATTTTGGTCATGAGATTATCAAAAAGGATC
TTCACCTAGATCCTTTTAAATTAAAAATGAAGTTTTAAATCAATCTAAAGTATATATGAGTAAACTTGGT
CTGACAGTTACCAATGCTTAATCAGTGAGGCACCTATCTCAGCGATCTGTCTATTTCGTTCATCCATAGT
TGCCTGACTCCCCGTCGTGTAGATAACTACGATACGGGAGGGCTTACCATCTGGCCCCAGTGCTGCAATG
ATACCGCGAGACCCACGCTCACCGGCTCCAGATTTATCAGCAATAAACCAGCCAGCCGGAAGGGCCGAGC
GCAGAAGTGGTCCTGCAACTTTATCCGCCTCCATCCAGTCTATTAATTGTTGCCGGGAAGCTAGAGTAAG
TAGTTCGCCAGTTAATAGTTTGCGCAACGTTGTTGCCATTGCTACAGGCATCGTGGTGTCACGCTCGTCG
TTTGGTATGGCTTCATTCAGCTCCGGTTCCCAACGATCAAGGCGAGTTACATGATCCCCCATGTTGTGCA
AAAAAGCGGTTAGCTCCTTCGGTCCTCCGATCGTTGTCAGAAGTAAGTTGGCCGCAGTGTTATCACTCAT
GGTTATGGCAGCACTGCATAATTCTCTTACTGTCATGCCATCCGTAAGATGCTTTTCTGTGACTGGTGAG
TACTCAACCAAGTCATTCTGAGAATAGTGTATGCGGCGACCGAGTTGCTCTTGCCCGGCGTCAATACGGG
ATAATACCGCGCCACATAGCAGAACTTTAAAAGTGCTCATCATTGGAAAACGTTCTTCGGGGCGAAAACT
CTCAAGGATCTTACCGCTGTTGAGATCCAGTTCGATGTAACCCACTCGTGCACCCAACTGATCTTCAGCA
TCTTTTACTTTCACCAGCGTTTCTGGGTGAGCAAAAACAGGAAGGCAAAATGCCGCAAAAAAGGGAATAA
GGGCGACACGGAAATGTTGAATACTCATACTCTTCCTTTTTCAATATTATTGAAGCATTTATCAGGGTTA
TTGTCTCATGAGCGGATACATATTTGAATGTATTTAGAAAAATAAACAAATAGGGGTTCCGCGCACATTT
CCCCGAAAAGTGCCACCTGACGTC
Features (pLannotate 1.2.2; 22 found; start..end, strand, type, name):
     28..80      -  misc_feature   bom (fragment): basis of mobility region from pBR322
    235..614     +  enhancer       CMV enhancer: human cytomegalovirus immediate early enhancer
    615..818     +  promoter       CMV promoter: human cytomegalovirus (CMV) immediate early promoter
    814..847     +  LTR            5' LTR (truncated) (fragment): truncated 5' long terminal repeat (LTR) from HIV-1
    863..881     +  promoter       T7 promoter: promoter for bacteriophage T7 RNA polymerase
    920..1009    +  CDS            TGFA (fragment): TGFA_HUMAN - Experimental evidence at protein level: Swiss-Prot protein existence level 1. TGF alpha is a mitogenic polypeptide that is able to bind to the EGF receptor/EGFR and to act synergistically with TGF beta to promote anchorage-independent cell proliferation in soft agar. From Homo sapiens (Human).
   1016..1732    +  CDS            EGFP: EGFP is a basic (constitutively fluorescent) green fluorescent protein published in 1996, derived from Aequorea victoria. It is reported to be a rapidly-maturing weak dimer with moderate acid sensitivity.
   1715..2188    +  CDS            EBA1_PLAFC (fragment): Experimental evidence at protein level: Swiss-Prot protein existence level 1. Binds to host erythrocytes; may act as bridge between erythrocytes and merozoites. From Plasmodium falciparum (isolate Camp / Malaysia).
   2382..2606    +  polyA_signal   bGH poly(A) signal: bovine growth hormone polyadenylation signal
   2610..2631    +  promoter       SV40 promoter (fragment): SV40 enhancer and early promoter
   2652..3080    +  rep_origin     f1 ori (sequence partly withheld): f1 bacteriophage origin of replication; arrow indicates direction of (+) strand synthesis
   3094..3423    +  promoter       SV40 promoter: SV40 enhancer and early promoter
   3490..4281    +  CDS            neo: KKA2_KLEPN - Also known as kan, nptII. Experimental evidence at protein level: Swiss-Prot protein existence level 1. Resistance to kanamycin, neomycin, paromomycin, ribostamycin, butirosin and gentamicin B. From Klebsiella pneumoniae.
   4305..4463    +  CDS            ble (fragment): BLE_KLEPN - Experimental evidence at protein level: Swiss-Prot protein existence level 1. Binding protein with a strong affinity to the bleomycin family of antibiotics. Binds to CL990; an antimitotic-antibiotic compound. From Klebsiella pneumoniae.
   4458..4579    +  polyA_signal   SV40 poly(A) signal: SV40 polyadenylation signal
   4652..4668    -  protein_bind   lac operator: The lac repressor binds to the lac operator to inhibit transcription in E. coli. This inhibition can be relieved by adding lactose or isopropyl-β-D-thiogalactopyranoside (IPTG). lac repressor encoded by lacI
   4676..4706    -  promoter       lac promoter: promoter for the E. coli lac operon
   4721..4742    -  protein_bind   CAP binding site: CAP binding activates transcription in the presence of cAMP. E. coli catabolite activator protein
   4755..4847    -  CDS            lacI (fragment): lac repressor; lacI; The lac repressor binds to the lac operator to inhibit transcription in E. coli. This inhibition can be relieved by adding lactose or isopropyl-β-D-thiogalactopyranoside (IPTG).
   5030..5618    -  rep_origin     ori: high-copy-number ColE1/pMB1/pBR322/pUC origin of replication
   5789..6649    -  CDS            AmpR: β-lactamase; bla; confers resistance to ampicillin, carbenicillin, and related antibiotics
   6650..6754    -  promoter       AmpR promoter: bla
