[The description below was written by a language model from this plasmid's Addgene catalogue record and pLannotate feature annotations shown in this document.]
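Description:
pcDNA-GFP-EBA175-Flag(P1424N) is a mammalian expression plasmid built on the pcDNA3.1 backbone. It is propagated in E. coli through a high-copy ColE1/pUC-type origin with ampicillin selection (AmpR under its own bla promoter). It also carries an f1 origin and an SV40 promoter-driven neomycin phosphotransferase cassette with an SV40 polyadenylation signal, which would allow G418 selection of transfected mammalian cells. The catalogue lists a total size of about 6.0 kb, whereas the sequenced record used for the annotation is 6,785 nt. The listed size probably counts only the 537 bp EBA175 fragment and not the signal peptide and GFP portions.

The payload is a fusion open reading frame driven by the CMV immediate-early enhancer/promoter and terminated by the bGH polyadenylation signal. A T7 promoter sits upstream and serves as a sequencing primer site. The fusion begins with the signal peptide of human TGF-alpha (residues 1 to 32), which directs the protein into the secretory pathway. This is followed by EGFP and then a synthetic fragment encoding residues 1284 to 1462 of the Plasmodium falciparum erythrocyte-binding antigen EBA175, carrying the P1424N substitution. A C-terminal Flag tag is recorded in the catalogue but is not separately annotated in the feature table. The insert was cloned between BamHI and NotI sites.

With tags at both ends, the two termini of the EBA175 fragment can be detected independently. The associated publication concerns parasite-selective rhomboid protease inhibitors in malaria, which suggests the construct is a tagged variant substrate for cleavage assays in transfected cells. The record does not state the specific effect of the P1424N mutation.
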