Addgene plasmid #154995: pcDNA-GFP-EBA175-Flag(P1424N)
Purpose: Expresses N-terminally GFP-tagged and C-terminally Flag-tagged EBA175 P1424N variant (residues 1284-1462) from pcDNA3.1
Depositing lab: Sinisa Urban. Depositing organization: Johns Hopkins University and School of Medicine. Publication: Designed Parasite-Selective Rhomboid Inhibitors Block Invasion and Clear Blood-Stage Malaria. Gandhi S, Baker RP, Cho S, Stanchev S, Strisovsky K, Urban S. Cell Chem Biol. 2020 Aug 31. pii: S2451-9456(20)30333-0. doi: 10.1016/j.chembiol.2020.08.011. PubMed 32888502.
Backbone
  Vector backbone: pcDNA3.1
  Backbone manufacturer: Invitrogen
  Backbone size w/o insert (bp): 5500
  Total vector size (bp): 6040
  Vector type: Mammalian Expression
Growth in bacteria
  Bacterial resistance: Ampicillin, 100 μg/mL
  Growth temperature: 37°C
  Growth strain: DH5alpha
  Copy number: High Copy
Gene/Insert
  Gene/Insert name: PfEBA175
  Species: Synthetic
  Insert size (bp): 537
  Mutation: P1424N; insert codes for EBA175 residues 1284 to 1462
  Promoter: CMV
  Tag / fusion protein: signal peptide (residues 1 to 32) from TGF alpha (N terminal on insert); GFP (N terminal on insert); Flag (C terminal on insert)
  Cloning method: Restriction Enzyme; 5′ cloning site BamHI (not destroyed); 3′ cloning site NotI (not destroyed)
  Sequencing primers: 5′ T7 forward; 3′ BGH reverse
Terms and licenses: Academic/Nonprofit Terms; Industry Terms: Not Available to Industry
How to cite: pcDNA-GFP-EBA175-Flag(P1424N) was a gift from Sinisa Urban (Addgene plasmid # 154995 ; http://n2t.net/addgene:154995 ; RRID:Addgene_154995)
